>Addgene plasmid #85823 | pCDNA3_HMOX1-V5-APEX2 | addgene full sequence | sequence record 173681 | Addgene NGS Result
CAAGGCTTGACCGACAATTGCATGAAGAATCTGCTTAGGGTTAGGCGTTTTGCGCTGCTTCGCGATGTAC
GGGCCAGATATACGCGTTGACATTGATTATTGACTAGTTATTAATAGTAATCAATTACGGGGTCATTAGT
TCATAGCCCATATATGGAGTTCCGCGTTACATAACTTACGGTAAATGGCCCGCCTGGCTGACCGCCCAAC
GACCCCCGCCCATTGACGTCAATAATGACGTATGTTCCCATAGTAACGCCAATAGGGACTTTCCATTGAC
GTCAATGGGTGGAGTATTTACGGTAAACTGCCCACTTGGCAGTACATCAAGTGTATCATATGCCAAGTAC
GCCCCCTATTGACGTCAATGACGGTAAATGGCCCGCCTGGCATTATGCCCAGTACATGACCTTATGGGAC
TTTCCTACTTGGCAGTACATCTACGTATTAGTCATCGCTATTACCATGGTGATGCGGTTTTGGCAGTACA
TCAATGGGCGTGGATAGCGGTTTGACTCACGGGGATTTCCAAGTCTCCACCCCATTGACGTCAATGGGAG
TTTGTTTTGGCACCAAAATCAACGGGACTTTCCAAAATGTCGTAACAACTCCGCCCCATTGACGCAAATG
GGCGGTAGGCGTGTACGGTGGGAGGTCTATATAAGCAGAGCTCTCTGGCTAACTAGAGAACCCACTGCTT
ACTGGCTTATCGAAATTAATACGACTCACTATAGGGAGACCCAAGCTTGCGGCCGCCACCATGGAGCGTC
CGCAACCCGACAGCATGCCCCAGGATTTGTCAGAGGCCCTGAAGGAGGCCACCAAGGAGGTGCACACCCA
GGCAGAGAATGCTGAGTTCATGAGGAACTTTCAGAAGGGCCAGGTGACCCGAGACGGCTTCAAGCTGGTG
ATGGCCTCCCTGTACCACATCTATGTGGCCCTGGAGGAGGAGATTGAGCGCAACAAGGAGAGCCCAGTCT
TCGCCCCTGTCTACTTCCCAGAAGAGCTGCACCGCAAGGCTGCCCTGGAGCAGGACCTGGCCTTCTGGTA
CGGGCCCCGCTGGCAGGAGGTCATCCCCTACACACCAGCCATGCAGCACTATGTGAAGCGGCTCCACGAG
GTGGGGCGCACAGAGCCCGAGCTGCTGGTGGCCCACGCCTACACCCGCTACCTGGGTGACCTGTCTGGGG
GCCAGGTGCTCAAAAAGATTGCCCAGAAAGCCCTGGACCTGCCCAGCTCTGGCGAGGGCCTGGCCTTCTT
CACCTTCCCCAACATTGCCAGTGCCACCAAGTTCAAGCAGCTCTACCGCTCCCGCATGAACTCCCTGGAG
ATGACTCCCGCAGTCAGGCAGAGGGTGATAGAAGAGGCCAAGACTGCGTTCCTGCTCAACATCCAGCTCT
TTGAGGAGTTGCAGGAGCTGCTGACCCATGACACCAAGGACCAGAGCCCCTCACGGGCACCAGGGCTTCG
CCAGCGGGCCAGCAACAAAGTGCAAGATTCTGCCCCCGTGGAGACTCCCAGAGGGAAGCCCCCACTCAAC
ACCCGCTCCCAGGCTCCGCTTCTCCGATGGGTCCTTACACTCAGCTTTCTGGTGGCGACAGTTGCTGTAG
GGCTTTATGCCATGAAGCTAGCAGGCAAGCCCATCCCCAACCCCCTGCTGGGCCTGGACAGCACCGGAAA
GTCTTACCCAACTGTGAGTGCTGATTACCAGGACGCCGTTGAGAAGGCGAAGAAGAAGCTCAGAGGCTTC
ATCGCTGAGAAGAGATGCGCTCCTCTAATGCTCCGTTTGGCATTCCACTCTGCTGGAACCTTTGACAAGG
GCACGAAGACCGGTGGACCCTTCGGAACCATCAAGCACCCTGCCGAACTGGCTCACAGCGCTAACAACGG
TCTTGACATCGCTGTTAGGCTTTTGGAGCCACTCAAGGCGGAGTTCCCTATTTTGAGCTACGCCGATTTC
TACCAGTTGGCTGGCGTTGTTGCCGTTGAGGTCACGGGTGGACCTAAGGTTCCATTCCACCCTGGAAGAG
AGGACAAGCCTGAGCCACCACCAGAGGGTCGCTTGCCCGATCCCACTAAGGGTTCTGACCATTTGAGAGA
TGTGTTTGGCAAAGCTATGGGGCTTACTGACCAAGATATCGTTGCTCTATCTGGGGGTCACACTATTGGA
GCTGCACACAAGGAGCGTTCTGGATTTGAGGGTCCCTGGACCTCTAATCCTCTTATTTTCGACAACTCAT
ACTTCACGGAGTTGTTGAGTGGTGAGAAGGAAGGTCTCCTTCAGCTACCTTCTGACAAGGCTCTTTTGTC
TGACCCTGTATTCCGCCCTCTCGTTGATAAATATGCAGCGGACGAAGATGCCTTCTTTGCTGATTACGCT
GAGGCTCACCAAAAGCTTTCCGAGCTTGGGTTTGCTGATGCCTAATGACTCGAGCATGCATCTAGAGGGC
CCTATTCTATAGTGTCACCTAAATGCTAGAGCTCGCTGATCAGCCTCGACTGTGCCTTCTAGTTGCCAGC
CATCTGTTGTTTGCCCCTCCCCCGTGCCTTCCTTGACCCTGGAAGGTGCCACTCCCACTGTCCTTTCCTA
ATAAAATGAGGAAATTGCATCGCATTGTCTGAGTAGGTGTCATTCTATTCTGGGGGGTGGGGTGGGGCAG
GACAGCAAGGGGGAGGATTGGGAAGACAATAGCAGGCATGCTGGGGATGCGGTGGGCTCTATGGCTTCTG
AGGCGGAAAGAACCAGCTGGGGCTCTAGGGGGTATCCCC
[124 nt withheld, positions 2770-2893]
C
[91 nt withheld, positions 2895-2985]
A
[49 nt withheld, positions 2987-3035]
CCTTTGACGTTGGAGTCCACGTTCTTT
[37 nt withheld, positions 3063-3099]
ACCCTATCTCGGTCTATTCTTTTGATTTATAAGGGATTTTGCCGATTTCGGCCTATTGGTTAAAAAATGA
GCTGATTTAACAAAAATTTAACGCGAATTAATTCTGTGGAATGTGTGTCAGTTAGGGTGTGGAAAGTCCC
CAGGCTCCCCAGCAGGCAGAAGTATGCAAAGCATGCATCTCAATTAGTCAGCAACCAGGTGTGGAAAGTC
CCCAGGCTCCCCAGCAGGCAGAAGTATGCAAAGCATGCATCTCAATTAGTCAGCAACCATAGTCCCGCCC
CTAACTCCGCCCATCCCGCCCCTAACTCCGCCCAGTTCCGCCCATTCTCCGCCCCATGGCTGACTAATTT
TTTTTATTTATGCAGAGGCCGAGGCCGCCTCTGCCTCTGAGCTATTCCAGAAGTAGTGAGGAGGCTTTTT
TGGAGGCCTAGGCTTTTGCAAAAAGCTCCCGGGAGCTTGTATATCCATTTTCGGATCTGATCAAGAGACA
GGATGAGGATCGTTTCGCATGATTGAACAAGATGGATTGCACGCAGGTTCTCCGGCCGCTTGGGTGGAGA
GGCTATTCGGCTATGACTGGGCACAACAGACAATCGGCTGCTCTGATGCCGCCGTGTTCCGGCTGTCAGC
GCAGGGGCGCCCGGTTCTTTTTGTCAAGACCGACCTGTCCGGTGCCCTGAATGAACTGCAGGACGAGGCA
GCGCGGCTATCGTGGCTGGCCACGACGGGCGTTCCTTGCGCAGCTGTGCTCGACGTTGTCACTGAAGCGG
GAAGGGACTGGCTGCTATTGGGCGAAGTGCCGGGGCAGGATCTCCTGTCATCTCACCTTGCTCCTGCCGA
GAAAGTATCCATCATGGCTGATGCAATGCGGCGGCTGCATACGCTTGATCCGGCTACCTGCCCATTCGAC
CACCAAGCGAAACATCGCATCGAGCGAGCACGTACTCGGATGGAAGCCGGTCTTGTCGATCAGGATGATC
TGGACGAAGAGCATCAGGGGCTCGCGCCAGCCGAACTGTTCGCCAGGCTCAAGGCGCGCATGCCCGACGG
CGAGGATCTCGTCGTGACCCATGGCGATGCCTGCTTGCCGAATATCATGGTGGAAAATGGCCGCTTTTCT
GGATTCATCGACTGTGGCCGGCTGGGTGTGGCGGACCGCTATCAGGACATAGCGTTGGCTACCCGTGATA
TTGCTGAAGAGCTTGGCGGCGAATGGGCTGACCGCTTCCTCGTGCTTTACGGTATCGCCGCTCCCGATTC
GCAGCGCATCGCCTTCTATCGCCTTCTTGACGAGTTCTTCTGAGCGGGACTCTGGGGTTCGAAATGACCG
ACCAAGCGACGCCCAACCTGCCATCACGAGATTTCGATTCCACCGCCGCCTTCTATGAAAGGTTGGGCTT
CGGAATCGTTTTCCGGGACGCCGGCTGGATGATCCTCCAGCGCGGGGATCTCATGCTGGAGTTCTTCGCC
CACCCCAACTTGTTTATTGCAGCTTATAATGGTTACAAATAAAGCAATAGCATCACAAATTTCACAAATA
AAGCATTTTTTTCACTGCATTCTAGTTGTGGTTTGTCCAAACTCATCAATGTATCTTATCATGTCTGTAT
ACCGTCGACCTCTAGCTAGAGCTTGGCGTAATCATGGTCATAGCTGTTTCCTGTGTGAAATTGTTATCCG
CTCACAATTCCACACAACATACGAGCCGGAAGCATAAAGTGTAAAGCCTGGGGTGCCTAATGAGTGAGCT
AACTCACATTAATTGCGTTGCGCTCACTGCCCGCTTTCCAGTCGGGAAACCTGTCGTGCCAGCTGCATTA
ATGAATCGGCCAACGCGCGGGGAGAGGCGGTTTGCGTATTGGGCGCTCTTCCGCTTCCTCGCTCACTGAC
TCGCTGCGCTCGGTCGTTCGGCTGCGGCGAGCGGTATCAGCTCACTCAAAGGCGGTAATACGGTTATCCA
CAGAATCAGGGGATAACGCAGGAAAGAACATGTGAGCAAAAGGCCAGCAAAAGGCCAGGAACCGTAAAAA
GGCCGCGTTGCTGGCGTTTTTCCATAGGCTCCGCCCCCCTGACGAGCATCACAAAAATCGACGCTCAAGT
CAGAGGTGGCGAAACCCGACAGGACTATAAAGATACCAGGCGTTTCCCCCTGGAAGCTCCCTCGTGCGCT
CTCCTGTTCCGACCCTGCCGCTTACCGGATACCTGTCCGCCTTTCTCCCTTCGGGAAGCGTGGCGCTTTC
TCATAGCTCACGCTGTAGGTATCTCAGTTCGGTGTAGGTCGTTCGCTCCAAGCTGGGCTGTGTGCACGAA
CCCCCCGTTCAGCCCGACCGCTGCGCCTTATCCGGTAACTATCGTCTTGAGTCCAACCCGGTAAGACACG
ACTTATCGCCACTGGCAGCAGCCACTGGTAACAGGATTAGCAGAGCGAGGTATGTAGGCGGTGCTACAGA
GTTCTTGAAGTGGTGGCCTAACTACGGCTACACTAGAAGAACAGTATTTGGTATCTGCGCTCTGCTGAAG
CCAGTTACCTTCGGAAAAAGAGTTGGTAGCTCTTGATCCGGCAAACAAACCACCGCTGGTAGCGGTGGTT
TTTTTGTTTGCAAGCAGCAGATTACGCGCAGAAAAAAAGGATCTCAAGAAGATCCTTTGATCTTTTCTAC
GGGGTCTGACGCTCAGTGGAACGAAAACTCACGTTAAGGGATTTTGGTCATGAGATTATCAAAAAGGATC
TTCACCTAGATCCTTTTAAATTAAAAATGAAGTTTTAAATCAATCTAAAGTATATATGAGTAAACTTGGT
CTGACAGTTACCAATGCTTAATCAGTGAGGCACCTATCTCAGCGATCTGTCTATTTCGTTCATCCATAGT
TGCCTGACTCCCCGTCGTGTAGATAACTACGATACGGGAGGGCTTACCATCTGGCCCCAGTGCTGCAATG
ATACCGCGAGACCCACGCTCACCGGCTCCAGATTTATCAGCAATAAACCAGCCAGCCGGAAGGGCCGAGC
GCAGAAGTGGTCCTGCAACTTTATCCGCCTCCATCCAGTCTATTAATTGTTGCCGGGAAGCTAGAGTAAG
TAGTTCGCCAGTTAATAGTTTGCGCAACGTTGTTGCCATTGCTACAGGCATCGTGGTGTCACGCTCGTCG
TTTGGTATGGCTTCATTCAGCTCCGGTTCCCAACGATCAAGGCGAGTTACATGATCCCCCATGTTGTGCA
AAAAAGCGGTTAGCTCCTTCGGTCCTCCGATCGTTGTCAGAAGTAAGTTGGCCGCAGTGTTATCACTCAT
GGTTATGGCAGCACTGCATAATTCTCTTACTGTCATGCCATCCGTAAGATGCTTTTCTGTGACTGGTGAG
TACTCAACCAAGTCATTCTGAGAATAGTGTATGCGGCGACCGAGTTGCTCTTGCCCGGCGTCAATACGGG
ATAATACCGCGCCACATAGCAGAACTTTAAAAGTGCTCATCATTGGAAAACGTTCTTCGGGGCGAAAACT
CTCAAGGATCTTACCGCTGTTGAGATCCAGTTCGATGTAACCCACTCGTGCACCCAACTGATCTTCAGCA
TCTTTTACTTTCACCAGCGTTTCTGGGTGAGCAAAAACAGGAAGGCAAAATGCCGCAAAAAAGGGAATAA
GGGCGACACGGAAATGTTGAATACTCATACTCTTCCTTTTTCAATATTATTGAAGCATTTATCAGGGTTA
TTGTCTCATGAGCGGATACATATTTGAATGTATTTAGAAAAATAAACAAATAGGGGTTCCGCGCACATTT
CCCCGAAAAGTGCCACCTGACGTCGACGGATCGGGAGATCTCCCGATCCCCTATGGTGCACTCTCAGTAC
AATCTGCTCTGATGCCGCATAGTTAAGCCAGTATCTGCTCCCTGCTTGTGTGTTGGAGGTCGCTGAGTAG
TGCGCGAGCAAAATTTAAGCTACAACAAGG
Features (pLannotate 1.2.2; 22 found; start..end, strand, type, name):
     89..468     +  enhancer       CMV enhancer: human cytomegalovirus immediate early enhancer
    469..672     +  promoter       CMV promoter: human cytomegalovirus (CMV) immediate early promoter
    668..701     +  LTR            5' LTR (truncated) (fragment): truncated 5' long terminal repeat (LTR) from HIV-1
    717..735     +  promoter       T7 promoter: promoter for bacteriophage T7 RNA polymerase
    761..1624    +  CDS            HMOX1: HMOX1_HUMAN - Also known as HO, HO1. Experimental evidence at protein level: Swiss-Prot protein existence level 1. Heme oxygenase cleaves the heme ring at the alpha methene bridge to form biliverdin. Biliverdin is subsequently converted to bilirubin by biliverdin reductase. Under physiological conditions, the activity of heme oxygenase is highest in the spleen, where senescent erythrocytes are sequestrated and destroyed. Exhibits cytoprotective effects since excess of free heme sensitizes cells to undergo apoptosis. From Homo sapiens (Human).
   1676..2422    +  CDS            APEX2: soybean ascorbate peroxidase, engineered to serve as a monomeric tag for electron microscopy and live-cell proteomics (Lam et al., 2015) more active than the original APEX due to the A134P mutation
   2456..2474    -  promoter       SP6 promoter: promoter for bacteriophage SP6 RNA polymerase
   2500..2724    +  polyA_signal   bGH poly(A) signal: bovine growth hormone polyadenylation signal
   2728..2749    +  promoter       SV40 promoter (fragment): SV40 enhancer and early promoter
   2770..3198    +  rep_origin     f1 ori (sequence partly withheld): f1 bacteriophage origin of replication; arrow indicates direction of (+) strand synthesis
   3212..3541    +  promoter       SV40 promoter: SV40 enhancer and early promoter
   3608..4399    +  CDS            neo: KKA2_KLEPN - Also known as kan, nptII. Experimental evidence at protein level: Swiss-Prot protein existence level 1. Resistance to kanamycin, neomycin, paromomycin, ribostamycin, butirosin and gentamicin B. From Klebsiella pneumoniae.
   4423..4581    +  CDS            ble (fragment): BLE_KLEPN - Experimental evidence at protein level: Swiss-Prot protein existence level 1. Binding protein with a strong affinity to the bleomycin family of antibiotics. Binds to CL990; an antimitotic-antibiotic compound. From Klebsiella pneumoniae.
   4576..4697    +  polyA_signal   SV40 poly(A) signal: SV40 polyadenylation signal
   4770..4786    -  protein_bind   lac operator: The lac repressor binds to the lac operator to inhibit transcription in E. coli. This inhibition can be relieved by adding lactose or isopropyl-β-D-thiogalactopyranoside (IPTG). lac repressor encoded by lacI
   4794..4824    -  promoter       lac promoter: promoter for the E. coli lac operon
   4839..4860    -  protein_bind   CAP binding site: CAP binding activates transcription in the presence of cAMP. E. coli catabolite activator protein
   4873..4965    -  CDS            lacI (fragment): lac repressor; lacI; The lac repressor binds to the lac operator to inhibit transcription in E. coli. This inhibition can be relieved by adding lactose or isopropyl-β-D-thiogalactopyranoside (IPTG).
   5148..5736    -  rep_origin     ori: high-copy-number ColE1/pMB1/pBR322/pUC origin of replication
   5907..6767    -  CDS            AmpR: β-lactamase; bla; confers resistance to ampicillin, carbenicillin, and related antibiotics
   6768..6872    -  promoter       AmpR promoter: bla
   6931..6983    -  misc_feature   bom (fragment): basis of mobility region from pBR322
