[The description below was written by a language model from this plasmid's Addgene catalogue record and pLannotate feature annotations shown in this document.]
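Description:
pCDNA3_HMOX1-V5-APEX2 is a mammalian expression plasmid of about 7 kb, built on the pcDNA3 backbone. It carries human heme oxygenase 1 (HMOX1) fused at its C terminus to a V5 epitope tag and the engineered peroxidase APEX2. The roughly 1.7 kb fusion insert was cloned between NotI and XhoI sites, both retained. It lies downstream of the human cytomegalovirus immediate-early enhancer and promoter and is terminated by the bovine growth hormone polyadenylation signal. The feature table annotates the HMOX1 and APEX2 coding regions with a short gap between them. That gap is consistent with the V5 tag listed in the catalogue entry, although V5 is not annotated as a separate feature. T7 and SP6 phage promoters flank the insert, as is standard for this backbone.

In E. coli the plasmid is maintained at high copy from a ColE1/pUC-type origin and selected with ampicillin through the β-lactamase gene. An f1 origin is also present. A separate cassette, with the SV40 early promoter driving the neomycin phosphotransferase gene and an SV40 polyadenylation signal, allows G418 selection of stably transfected mammalian cells. The short HIV-1 LTR, ble, lacI and bom hits in the table are fragments and appear to be backbone remnants or annotation artefacts rather than functional parts.

APEX2 is a monomeric soybean ascorbate peroxidase derivative that generates short-lived radicals for proximity biotin labelling, and it can also produce contrast for electron microscopy. Fusing it to HMOX1 places this activity wherever the fusion protein localises in the cell, and the V5 tag allows the fusion to be detected with antibodies. According to the record, the construct expresses C-terminally APEX2-tagged HMOX1 in mammalian cells, and the associated work used APEX labelling to determine the subcellular localisation of proteins of interest.
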