Addgene plasmid #85823: pCDNA3_HMOX1-V5-APEX2
Purpose: Expressed C-term tagged APEX2 on HMOX1 in mammalian cell
Depositing lab: Hyun-Woo Rhee. Depositing organization: Ulsan National Institute of Science and Technology (UNIST). Publication: APEX Fingerprinting Reveals the Subcellular Localization of Proteins of Interest. Lee SY, Kang MG, Park JS, Lee G, Ting AY, Rhee HW. Cell Rep. 2016 May 11. pii: S2211-1247(16)30508-3. doi: 10.1016/j.celrep.2016.04.064. PubMed 27184847.
Backbone
  Vector backbone: pcDNA3
  Backbone size w/o insert (bp): 5382
  Total vector size (bp): 7050
  Vector type: Mammalian Expression
Growth in bacteria
  Bacterial resistance: Ampicillin, 100 μg/mL
  Growth temperature: 37°C
  Growth strain: DH5alpha
  Copy number: High Copy
Gene/Insert
  Gene/Insert name: HMOX1-V5-APEX2 (alt name: Heme oxygenase 1)
  Species: H. sapiens (human), Synthetic
  Insert size (bp): 1668
  GenBank ID: NM_002133.2.
  Entrez Gene: HMOX1 (a.k.a. HMOX1D, HO-1, HSP32, bK286B10)
  Promoter: CMV-F
  Tag / fusion protein: V5 (C terminal on insert); APEX2 (C terminal on insert)
  Cloning method: Restriction Enzyme; 5′ cloning site NotI (not destroyed); 3′ cloning site XhoI (not destroyed)
  Sequencing primers: 5′ CMV-F; 3′ BGH-R
Terms and licenses: Academic/Nonprofit Terms; Industry Terms: Not Available to Industry
How to cite: pCDNA3_HMOX1-V5-APEX2 was a gift from Hyun-Woo Rhee (Addgene plasmid # 85823 ; http://n2t.net/addgene:85823 ; RRID:Addgene_85823)
