>Addgene plasmid #85823 | pCDNA3_HMOX1-V5-APEX2 | depositor partial sequence | sequence record 168992 | BGH-R
GCCGGGACCCTAGCATTTAGGTGACACTATAGAATAGGGCCCTCTAGATGCATGCTCGAGTCATTAGGCA
TCAGCAAACCCAAGCTCGGAAAGCTTTTGGTGAGCCTCAGCGTAATCAGCAAAGAAGGCATCTTCGTCCG
CTGCATATTTATCAACGAGAGGGCGGAATACAGGGTCAGACAAAAGAGCCTTGTCAGAAGGTAGCTGAAG
GAGACCTTCCTTCTCACCACTCAACAACTCCGTGAAGTATGAGTTGTCGAAAATAAGAGGATTAGAGGTC
CAGGGACCCTCAAATCCAGAACGCTCCTTGTGTGCAGCTCCAATAGTGTGACCCCCAGATAGAGCAACGA
TATCTTGGTCAGTAAGCCCCATAGCTTTGCCAAACACATCTCTCAAATGGTCAGAACCCTTAGTGGGATC
GGGCAAGCGACCCTCTGGTGGTGGCTCAGGCTTGTCCTCTCTTCCAGGGTGGAATGGAACCTTAGGTCCA
CCCGTGACCTCAACGGCAACAACGCCAGCCAACTGGTAGAAATCGGCGTAGCTCAAAATAGGGAACTCCG
CCTTGAGTGGCTCCAAAAGCCTAACAGCGATGTCAAGACCGTTGTTAGCGCTGTGAGCCAGTTCGGCAGG
GTGCTTGATGGTTCCGAAGGGTCCACCGGTCTTCGTGCCCTTGTCAAAGGTTCCAGCAGAGTGGAATGCC
AAACGGAGCATTAGAGGAGCGCATCTCTTCTCAGCGATGAAGCCTCTGAGCTTCTTCTTCGCCTTCTCAA
CGGCGTCCTGGTAATCAGCACTCACAGTTGGGTAAGACTTTCCGGTGCTGTCCAGGCCCAGCAGGGGGTT
GGGGGATGGGCTTGCCTGCTAGCTTCATGGCATAAAGCCCTACAGCAACTGTCGCCACCAGAAAGCTGAG
TGTAAGGACCCATCGGAGAAGCGGAGCCTGGGAGCGGGTGTTGAGTGGGGGCTTCCCTCTGGGAGTCTCC
ACGGGGGCAGAATCTTGCACTTTGTTGCTGGCCCGCTGGCGAAGCCCTGGTGCCCGTGAGGGGCTCTGGT
CCTTGGTGTCATGGGTCAGCAGCTCCTGCAACTCCTCAAAGAGCTGGATGTTGAGCAGGAACGCAGTCTT
GGCCTCTTCTATCACCCTCTGCCTGACTGCGGGAGTCATCTCCAGGGAGTTCATGCGGGAACGGTAAAAC
TGCTTGAACTTGGTGG
