>Addgene plasmid #85823 | pCDNA3_HMOX1-V5-APEX2 | depositor partial sequence | sequence record 168993 | CMV-F
CCGGGGTTGTGGGAAGCTTATAAGCAGAGCTCTCTGGCTAACTAGAGAACCCACTGCTTACTGGCTTATC
GAAATTAATACGACTCACTATAGGGAGACCCAAGCTTGCGGCCGCCACCATGGAGCGTCCGCAACCCGAC
AGCATGCCCCAGGATTTGTCAGAGGCCCTGAAGGAGGCCACCAAGGAGGTGCACACCCAGGCAGAGAATG
CTGAGTTCATGAGGAACTTTCAGAAGGGCCAGGTGACCCGAGACGGCTTCAAGCTGGTGATGGCCTCCCT
GTACCACATCTATGTGGCCCTGGAGGAGGAGATTGAGCGCAACAAGGAGAGCCCAGTCTTCGCCCCTGTC
TACTTCCCAGAAGAGCTGCACCGCAAGGCTGCCCTGGAGCAGGACCTGGCCTTCTGGTACGGGCCCCGCT
GGCAGGAGGTCATCCCCTACACACCAGCCATGCAGCACTATGTGAAGCGGCTCCACGAGGTGGGGCGCAC
AGAGCCCGAGCTGCTGGTGGCCCACGCCTACACCCGCTACCTGGGTGACCTGTCTGGGGGCCAGGTGCTC
AAAAAGATTGCCCAGAAAGCCCTGGACCTGCCCAGCTCTGGCGAGGGCCTGGCCTTCTTCACCTTCCCCA
ACATTGCCAGTGCCACCAAGTTCAAGCAGCTCTACCGCTCCCGCATGAACTCCCTGGAGATGACTCCCGC
AGTCAGGCAGAGGGTGATAGAAGAGGCCAAGACTGCGTTCCTGCTCAACATCCAGCTCTTTGAGGAGTTG
CAGGAGCTGCTGACCCATGACACCAAGGACCAGAGCCCCTCACGGGCACCAGGGCTTCGCCAGCGGGCCA
GCAACAAAGTGCAAGATTCTGCCCCCGTGGAGACTCCCAGAGGGAAGCCCCCACTCAACACCCGCTCCCA
GGCTCCGCTTCTCCGATGGGTCCTTACACTCAGCTTTCTGGTGGCGACAGTTGCTGTAGGGCTTTATGCC
ATGAAGCTAGCAGGCAAGCCCATCCCCAACCCCCTGCTGGGCCTGGACAGCACCGGAAAGTCTTACCCAA
CTGTGAGTGCTGATTACCAGGACGCCGTTGAAAAGGCGAAGAAAAAGCTCAAAGGCTTCATCGCTGAAAA
GAAATGCGCTCC
